Addgene plasmid #16241: Flag p21 T145A
Depositing lab: Mien-Chie Hung. Publication: Cytoplasmic localization of p21Cip1/WAF1 by Akt-induced phosphorylation in HER-2/neu-overexpressing cells. Zhou BP, Liao Y, Xia W, Spohn B, Lee MH, Hung MC. Nat Cell Biol. 2001 Mar . 3(3):245-52. 10.1038/35060032 PubMed 11231573.
Backbone
  Vector backbone: pMT5
  Vector type: Mammalian Expression
Growth in bacteria
  Bacterial resistance: Ampicillin, 100 μg/mL
  Growth temperature: 37°C
  Growth strain: DH5alpha
  Copy number: High Copy
Gene/Insert
  Gene/Insert name: p21 (alt name: Cip1/WAF1)
  Species: H. sapiens (human)
  Insert size (bp): 600
  Mutation: T145A
  Entrez Gene: CDKN1A (a.k.a. CAP20, CDKN1, CIP1, MDA-6, P21, SDI1, WAF1, p21CIP1)
  Tag / fusion protein: Flag (N terminal on backbone)
  Cloning method: Restriction Enzyme; 5′ cloning site NdeI (not destroyed); 3′ cloning site BamHI (not destroyed)
  Sequencing primers: 5′ CMV-F
Terms and licenses: Academic/Nonprofit Terms; Industry Terms: Not Available to Industry
Depositor comments: Order of elements: CMV promoter--Flag--NdeI--ATG--human p21--TGA--BamHI.
How to cite: Flag p21 T145A was a gift from Mien-Chie Hung (Addgene plasmid # 16241 ; http://n2t.net/addgene:16241 ; RRID:Addgene_16241)
