[The description below was written by a language model from this plasmid's Addgene catalogue record.]
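Description:
Flag p21 T145A is a mammalian expression plasmid built on the pMT5 backbone that encodes a point mutant of human p21 (Cip1/WAF1, the product of the CDKN1A gene), a cyclin-dependent kinase inhibitor. It is maintained in E. coli as a high-copy plasmid under ampicillin selection. The record does not list the bacterial origin of replication, any mammalian selection marker or the polyadenylation signal, and no feature table is available to confirm them.

According to the depositor's description, the expression cassette runs from a CMV promoter into a backbone-encoded Flag epitope, followed by an NdeI site, the p21 start codon, the roughly 600 bp human p21 coding sequence, its TGA stop codon and a BamHI site. Both cloning sites remain intact, so the insert can be excised or exchanged. The product is therefore N-terminally Flag-tagged p21, which can be detected or immunoprecipitated with anti-Flag antibodies and so distinguished from endogenous p21.

The defining feature is the T145A substitution, which replaces threonine 145 with a non-phosphorylatable alanine. The associated publication concerns cytoplasmic localization of p21 driven by Akt-induced phosphorylation in HER-2/neu-overexpressing cells, so this construct most plausibly serves as a phosphorylation-deficient mutant for comparison with wild-type p21. Typical uses would be transient transfection of mammalian cells to test how loss of phosphorylation at this residue affects p21 subcellular distribution and its growth-inhibitory activity.
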