>Addgene plasmid #16241 | Flag p21 T145A | addgene partial sequence | sequence record 22513 | CMV-F 5'-CGCAAATGGGCGGTAGGCGTG-3'
CTCGTTTAGTGGACCGTCAGAATTCAGATCTGGTACCACGCGTATCGATAAGCTTGCATGCCTGCAGGTC
GACTCTAGAAATAATTTTGTTTAACTTTAAGAAGGAGATATACCATGGACTACAAAGACGATGACGATAA
AGCAAGAAGAGCATCTGTGCATATGTCAGAACCGGCTGGGGATGTCCGTCAGAACCCATGCGGCAGCAAG
GCCTGCCGCCGCCTCTTCGGCCCAGTGGACAGCGAGCAGCTGAGCCGCGACTGTGATGCGCTAATGGCGG
GCTGCATCCAGGAGGCCCGTGAGCGATGGAACTTCGACTTTGTCACCGAGACACCACTGGAGGGTGACTT
CGCCTGGGAGCGTGTGCGGGGCCTTGGCCTGCCCAAGCTCTACCTTCCCACGGGGCCCCGGCGAGGCCGG
GATGAGTTGGGAGGAGGCAGGCGGCCTGGCACCTCACCTGCTCTGCTGCAGGGGACAGCAGAGGAAGACC
ATGTGGACCTGTCACTGTCTTGTACCCTTGTGCCTCGCTCAGGGGAGCAGGCTGAAGGGTCCCCAGGTGG
ACCTGGAGACTCTCAGGGTCGAAAACGGCGGCAGGCCAGCATGACAGATTTCTACCACTCCAAACGCCGG
CTGATCTTCTCCAAGAGGAAGCCCTAAGAATTCCTGCAGCCCGGGGGATCCCGGGTGG
